>Addgene plasmid #134430 | pFA6a-A1-FLAG:kanMX6 | addgene full sequence | sequence record 271017 | Addgene NGS Result
GTGTCGGGGCTGGCTTAACTATGCGGCATCAGAGCAGATTGTACTGAGAGTGCACCATATGGACATATTG
TCGTTAGAACGCGGCTACAATTAATACATAACCTTATGTATCATACACATACGATTTAGGTGACACTATA
GAACGCGGCCGCCAGCTGAAGCTTCGTACGCTGCAGGTCGACGGATCCCCGGGTTAATTAAGGGGATAGC
CTGGACATGCTCGAGTGGTCTCTGATGGATTACAAGGACGACGATGACAAGTAAGGCGCGCCACTTCTAA
ATAAGCGAATTTCTTATGATTTATGATTTTTATTATTAAATAAGTTATAAAAAAAATAAGTGTATACAAA
TTTTAAAGTGACTCTTAGGTTTTAAAACGAAAATTCTTATTCTTGAGTAACTCTTTCCTGTAGGTCAGGT
TGCTTTCTCAGGTATAGTATGAGGTCGCTCTTATTGACCACACCTCTACCGGCAGATCCGCTAGGGATAA
CAGGGTAATATAGATCTGTTTAGCTTGCCTCGTCCCCGCCGGGTCACCCGGCCAGCGACATGGAGGCCCA
GAATACCCTCCTTGACAGTCTTGACGTGCGCAGCTCAGGGGCATGATGTGACTGTCGCCCGTACATTTAG
CCCATACATCCCCATGTATAATCATTTGCATCCATACATTTTGATGGCCGCACGGCGCGAAGCAAAAATT
ACGGCTCCTCGCTGCAGACCTGCGAGCAGGGAAACGCTCCCCTCACAGACGCGTTGAATTGTCCCCACGC
CGCGCCCCTGTAGAGAAATATAAAAGGTTAGGATTTGCCACTGAGGTTCTTCTTTCATATACTTCCTTTT
AAAATCTTGCTAGGATACAGTTCTCACATCACATCCGAACATAAACAACCATGGGTAAGGAAAAGACTCA
CGTTTCGAGGCCGCGATTAAATTCCAACATGGATGCTGATTTATATGGGTATAAATGGGCTCGCGATAAT
GTCGGGCAATCAGGTGCGACAATCTATCGATTGTATGGGAAGCCCGATGCGCCAGAGTTGTTTCTGAAAC
ATGGCAAAGGTAGCGTTGCCAATGATGTTACAGATGAGATGGTCAGACTAAACTGGCTGACGGAATTTAT
GCCTCTTCCGACCATCAAGCATTTTATCCGTACTCCTGATGATGCATGGTTACTCACCACTGCGATCCCC
GGCAAAACAGCATTCCAGGTATTAGAAGAATATCCTGATTCAGGTGAAAATATTGTTGATGCGCTGGCAG
TGTTCCTGCGCCGGTTGCATTCGATTCCTGTTTGTAATTGTCCTTTTAACAGCGATCGCGTATTTCGTCT
CGCTCAGGCGCAATCACGAATGAATAACGGTTTGGTTGATGCGAGTGATTTTGATGACGAGCGTAATGGC
TGGCCTGTTGAACAAGTCTGGAAAGAAATGCATAAGCTTTTGCCATTCTCACCGGATTCAGTCGTCACTC
ATGGTGATTTCTCACTTGATAACCTTATTTTTGACGAGGGGAAATTAATAGGTTGTATTGATGTTGGACG
AGTCGGAATCGCAGACCGATACCAGGATCTTGCCATCCTATGGAACTGCCTCGGTGAGTTTTCTCCTTCA
TTACAGAAACGGCTTTTTCAAAAATATGGTATTGATAATCCTGATATGAATAAATTGCAGTTTCATTTGA
TGCTCGATGAGTTTTTCTAATCAGTACTGACAATAAAAAGATTCTTGTTTTCAAGAACTTGTCATTTGTA
TAGTTTTTTTATATTGTAGTTGTTCTATTTTAATCAAATGTTAGCGTGATTTATATTTTTTTTCGCCTCG
ACATCATCTGCCCAGATGCGAAGTTAAGTGCGCAGAAAGTAATATCATGCGTCAATCGTATGTGAATGCT
GGTCGCTATACTGCTGTCGATTCGATACTAACGCCGCCATCCAGTTTAAACGAGCTCGAATTCATCGATG
ATATCAGATCCACTAGTGGCCTATGCGGCCGCGGATCTGCCGGTCTCCCTATAGTGAGTCGTATTAATTT
CGATAAGCCAGGTTAACCTGCATTAATGAATCGGCCAACGCGCGGGGAGAGGCGGTTTGCGTATTGGGCG
CTCTTCCGCTTCCTCGCTCACTGACTCGCTGCGCTCGGTCGTTCGGCTGCGGCGAGCGGTATCAGCTCAC
TCAAAGGCGGTAATACGGTTATCCACAGAATCAGGGGATAACGCAGGAAAGAACATGTGAGCAAAAGGCC
AGCAAAAGGCCAGGAACCGTAAAAAGGCCGCGTTGCTGGCGTTTTTCCATAGGCTCCGCCCCCCTGACGA
GCATCACAAAAATCGACGCTCAAGTCAGAGGTGGCGAAACCCGACAGGACTATAAAGATACCAGGCGTTT
CCCCCTGGAAGCTCCCTCGTGCGCTCTCCTGTTCCGACCCTGCCGCTTACCGGATACCTGTCCGCCTTTC
TCCCTTCGGGAAGCGTGGCGCTTTCTCATAGCTCACGCTGTAGGTATCTCAGTTCGGTGTAGGTCGTTCG
CTCCAAGCTGGGCTGTGTGCACGAACCCCCCGTTCAGCCCGACCGCTGCGCCTTATCCGGTAACTATCGT
CTTGAGTCCAACCCGGTAAGACACGACTTATCGCCACTGGCAGCAGCCACTGGTAACAGGATTAGCAGAG
CGAGGTATGTAGGCGGTGCTACAGAGTTCTTGAAGTGGTGGCCTAACTACGGCTACACTAGAAGAACAGT
ATTTGGTATCTGCGCTCTGCTGAAGCCAGTTACCTTCGGAAAAAGAGTTGGTAGCTCTTGATCCGGCAAA
CAAACCACCGCTGGTAGCGGTGGTTTTTTTGTTTGCAAGCAGCAGATTACGCGCAGAAAAAAAGGATCTC
AAGAAGATCCTTTGATCTTTTCTACGGGGTCTGACGCTCAGTGGAACGAAAACTCACGTTAAGGGATTTT
GGTCATGAGATTATCAAAAAGGATCTTCACCTAGATCCTTTTAAATTAAAAATGAAGTTTTAAATCAATC
TAAAGTATATATGAGTAAACTTGGTCTGACAGTTACCAATGCTTAATCAGTGAGGCACCTATCTCAGCGA
TCTGTCTATTTCGTTCATCCATAGTTGCCTGACTCCCCGTCGTGTAGATAACTACGATACGGGAGGGCTT
ACCATCTGGCCCCAGTGCTGCAATGATACCGCGAGACCCACGCTCACCGGCTCCAGATTTATCAGCAATA
AACCAGCCAGCCGGAAGGGCCGAGCGCAGAAGTGGTCCTGCAACTTTATCCGCCTCCATCCAGTCTATTA
ATTGTTGCCGGGAAGCTAGAGTAAGTAGTTCGCCAGTTAATAGTTTGCGCAACGTTGTTGCCATTGCTAC
AGGCATCGTGGTGTCACGCTCGTCGTTTGGTATGGCTTCATTCAGCTCCGGTTCCCAACGATCAAGGCGA
GTTACATGATCCCCCATGTTGTGCAAAAAAGCGGTTAGCTCCTTCGGTCCTCCGATCGTTGTCAGAAGTA
AGTTGGCCGCAGTGTTATCACTCATGGTTATGGCAGCACTGCATAATTCTCTTACTGTCATGCCATCCGT
AAGATGCTTTTCTGTGACTGGTGAGTACTCAACCAAGTCATTCTGAGAATAGTGTATGCGGCGACCGAGT
TGCTCTTGCCCGGCGTCAATACGGGATAATACCGCGCCACATAGCAGAACTTTAAAAGTGCTCATCATTG
GAAAACGTTCTTCGGGGCGAAAACTCTCAAGGATCTTACCGCTGTTGAGATCCAGTTCGATGTAACCCAC
TCGTGCACCCAACTGATCTTCAGCATCTTTTACTTTCACCAGCGTTTCTGGGTGAGCAAAAACAGGAAGG
CAAAATGCCGCAAAAAAGGGAATAAGGGCGACACGGAAATGTTGAATACTCATACTCTTCCTTTTTCAAT
ATTATTGAAGCATTTATCAGGGTTATTGTCTCATGAGCGGATACATATTTGAATGTATTTAGAAAAATAA
ACAAATAGGGGTTCCGCGCACATTTCCCCGAAAAGTGCCACCTGACGTCTAAGAAACCATTATTATCATG
ACATTAACCTATAAAAATAGGCGTATCACGAGGCCCTTTCGTCTCGCGCGTTTCGGTGATGACGGTGAAA
ACCTCTGACACATGCAGCTCCCGGAGACGGTCACAGCTTGTCTGTAAGCGGATGCCGGGAGCAGACAAGC
CCGTCAGGGCGCGTCAGCGGGTGTTGGCGG
Features (pLannotate 1.2.2; 11 found; start..end, strand, type, name):
     10..61      +  misc_feature   bom (fragment): basis of mobility region from pBR322
    124..142     +  promoter       SP6 promoter: promoter for bacteriophage SP6 RNA polymerase
    238..261     +  CDS            FLAG: FLAG® epitope tag, followed by an enterokinase cleavage site
    285..472     +  terminator     ADH1 terminator: S. cerevisiae ADH1; transcription terminator for the S. cerevisiae alcohol dehydrogenase 1 (ADH1) gene
    547..1903    +  gene           kanMX: yeast selectable marker conferring kanamycin resistance (Wach et al., 1994)
   2008..2026    -  promoter       T7 promoter: promoter for bacteriophage T7 RNA polymerase
   2048..2101    -  CDS            lacI (fragment): lac repressor; lacI; The lac repressor binds to the lac operator to inhibit transcription in E. coli. This inhibition can be relieved by adding lactose or isopropyl-β-D-thiogalactopyranoside (IPTG).
   2284..2872    -  rep_origin     ori: high-copy-number ColE1/pMB1/pBR322/pUC origin of replication
   3043..3903    -  CDS            AmpR: β-lactamase; bla; confers resistance to ampicillin, carbenicillin, and related antibiotics
   3904..4008    -  promoter       AmpR promoter: bla
   4103..4138    +  CDS            rop (fragment): Rop protein, which maintains plasmids at low copy number; rop
