[The description below was written by a language model from this plasmid's Addgene catalogue record and pLannotate feature annotations shown in this document.]
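Description:
pFA6a-A1-FLAG:kanMX6 is a template plasmid for PCR-based C-terminal tagging of yeast genes, built on the pFA6a-kanMX6 backbone. It is not meant to replicate in yeast, and the feature table shows no yeast origin or centromere. Instead, it is maintained in E. coli as a high-copy plasmid through a ColE1/pUC-type origin and an ampicillin resistance gene (β-lactamase with its own promoter). Short annotated fragments of bom, rop and lacI, along with flanking SP6 and T7 phage promoters, appear to be leftovers of the parental cloning vector rather than functional parts of the tagging module.

The payload is a synthetic A1-FLAG insert cloned between PacI and AscI sites, both of which are retained. The FLAG epitope is annotated in the sequence. The A1 peptide is not separately annotated and presumably lies just upstream of FLAG; the associated publication title indicates that such peptide tags allow epitope-targeted enzymatic functionalization of yeast proteins. The tag is followed by the S. cerevisiae ADH1 terminator, which supplies transcription termination for the tagged gene, and then by the kanMX marker, which allows selection of yeast with G418.

In modules of this type, the tag–terminator–marker cassette is typically amplified with primers carrying homology to the 3′ end of a target open reading frame and its downstream region. The product integrates by homologous recombination, fusing A1-FLAG in frame to the C-terminus of the endogenous protein, which remains under its native promoter. The FLAG portion allows detection or purification of the fusion protein.
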