Addgene plasmid #134430: pFA6a-A1-FLAG:kanMX6
Purpose: PCR-based C-terminal A1-FLAG tag
Depositing lab: Robert Tomko. Depositing organization: Florida State University, Tallahassee. Publication: A suite of PCR-based peptide tagging plasmids to permit epitope-targeted enzymatic functionalization of yeast proteins. Nemec AA, Tomko RJ Jr. Yeast. 2020 May 13. doi: 10.1002/yea.3471. PubMed 32401365.
Backbone
  Vector backbone: pFA6a-kanMX6
  Vector type: PCR-based tagging in yeast
  Selectable markers: Neomycin (select with G418)
Growth in bacteria
  Bacterial resistance: Ampicillin, 100 μg/mL
  Growth temperature: 37°C
  Growth strain: DH5alpha
  Copy number: High Copy
Gene/Insert
  Gene/Insert name: A1-FLAG
  Species: Synthetic
  Cloning method: Restriction Enzyme; 5′ cloning site PacI (not destroyed); 3′ cloning site AscI (not destroyed)
Terms and licenses: Academic/Nonprofit Terms; Industry Terms
How to cite: pFA6a-A1-FLAG:kanMX6 was a gift from Robert Tomko (Addgene plasmid # 134430 ; http://n2t.net/addgene:134430 ; RRID:Addgene_134430)
